Addgene plasmid #230578: AiP1187 - pAAV-AiE2046m-minBG-FlpO-WPRE-HGHpA
Purpose: AiE2046m is an enhancer sequence, designed to drive AAV-mediated transgene expression in specific populations of brain cells
Depositing lab: Allen Institute for Brain Science & Bosiljka Tasic. Depositing organization: Allen Institute. Publication: A suite of enhancer AAVs and transgenic mouse lines for genetic access to cortical cell types. Ben-Simon Y, Hooper M, Narayan S, Daigle TL, Dwivedi D, Way SW, Oster A, Stafford DA, Mich JK, Taormina MJ, Martinez RA, Opitz-Araya X, Roth JR, Alexander JR, Allen S, Amster A, Arbuckle J, Ayala A, Baker PM, Bakken TE, Barcelli T, Barta S, Bendrick J, Bertagnolli D, Bielstein C, Bishwakarma P, Bowlus J, Boyer G, Brouner K, Casian B, Casper T, Chakka AB, Chakrabarty R, Chance RK, Chavan S, Clark M, Colbert K, Collman F, Daniel S, Departee M, DiValentin P, Donadio N, Dotson N, Egdorf T, Fliss T, Gabitto M, Garcia J, Gary A, Gasperini M, Gloe J, Goldy J, Gore BB, Graybuck L, Greisman N, Haeseleer F, Halterman C, Haradon Z, Hastings SD, Helback O, Ho W, Hockemeyer D, Huang C, Huff S, Hunker A, Johansen N, Jones D, Juneau Z, Kalmbach B, Kannan M, Khem S, Kussick E, Kutsal R, Larsen R, Lee C, Lee AY, Leibly M, Lenz GH, Li S, Liang E, Lusk N, Madigan Z, Malloy J, Malone J, McCue R, Melchor J, Mollenkopf T, Moosman S, Morin E, Newman D, Ng L, Ngo K, Omstead V, Otto S, Oyama A, Pena N, Pham T, Phillips E, Pom CA, Potekhina L, Ransford S, Ray PL, Rette D, Reynoldson C, Rimorin C, Rocha D, Ruiz A, Sanchez REA, Sawyer L, Sedeno-Cortes A, Sevigny JP, Shapovalova N, Shepard N, Shulga L, Sigler AR, Siverts L, Soliman S, Somasundaram S, Staats B, Stewart K, Szelenyi E, Tieu M, Trader C, Tran A, van Velthoven CTJ, Walker M, Wang Y, Weed N, Wirthlin M, Wood T, Wynalda B, Yao Z, Zhou T, Ariza J, Dee N, Reding M, Ronellenfitch K, Mufti S, Sunkin SM, Smith KA, Esposito L, Waters J, Thyagarajan B, Yao S, Lein ES, Zeng H, Levi BP, Ngai J, Ting JT, Tasic B. Cell. 2025 May 16:S0092-8674(25)00513-6. doi: 10.1016/j.cell.2025.05.002. PubMed 40403729.
Backbone
  Vector backbone: pAAV2
  Vector type: AAV
Growth in bacteria
  Bacterial resistance: Ampicillin, 100 μg/mL
  Growth temperature: 37°C
  Growth strain: NEB Stable
  Copy number: High Copy
Gene/Insert
  Gene/Insert name: FlpO
  Species: Synthetic
  Promoter: minBG
  Cloning method: Restriction Enzyme; 5′ cloning site MluI (unknown if destroyed); 3′ cloning site AflII (unknown if destroyed)
Terms and licenses: Academic/Nonprofit Terms; Industry Terms: Not Available to Industry
How to cite: AiP1187 - pAAV-AiE2046m-minBG-FlpO-WPRE-HGHpA was a gift from Allen Institute for Brain Science & Bosiljka Tasic (Addgene plasmid # 230578 ; http://n2t.net/addgene:230578 ; RRID:Addgene_230578)
