[The description below was written by a language model from this plasmid's Addgene catalogue record and pLannotate feature annotations shown in this document.]
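Description:
AiP1187 - pAAV-AiE2046m-minBG-FlpO-WPRE-HGHpA is an AAV transfer plasmid built on a pAAV2 backbone and designed to produce recombinant adeno-associated virus that expresses FlpO recombinase in selected populations of brain cells. In bacteria it is maintained as a high-copy plasmid through a ColE1/pUC-type origin and selected with ampicillin via the β-lactamase gene and its bla promoter. An f1 phage origin and short remnants of pBR322 rop and bom sequences are also present in the backbone. The annotated 5,886 nt sequence shows one full-length AAV2 inverted terminal repeat adjacent to the polyadenylation signal, while the opposite ITR is detected only as short fragments, which is common for these repeat-rich, hard-to-sequence elements. The ITRs delimit the segment that is replicated and packaged into AAV capsids.

Between the ITRs, the expression cassette pairs the AiE2046m enhancer with a minimal beta-globin (minBG) promoter. The minimal promoter has little activity alone, so cell-type specificity comes from the enhancer. Neither the enhancer nor minBG was recognised by the automated annotation, but the unannotated stretch upstream of the coding sequence is where they would be expected to lie. The cassette drives FLPo, a mouse codon-optimised, thermostable Flp recombinase fused to an SV40 nuclear localisation signal, which recombines FRT sites. Downstream, a WPRE boosts transcript stability and expression, and the human growth hormone poly(A) signal terminates the message.

The construct belongs to a collection of enhancer AAVs for genetic access to cortical cell types. Delivering Flp in an enhancer-defined population allows activation of Flp-dependent reporters or effectors and supports intersectional labelling strategies. The record does not state which specific cell population AiE2046m targets.
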