Features (pLannotate 1.2.2; 14 found; start..end, strand, type, name):
    366..393     -  repeat_region  AAV2 ITR (fragment): inverted terminal repeat of adeno-associated virus serotype 2 inverted
    422..449     -  repeat_region  AAV2 ITR (fragment): inverted terminal repeat of adeno-associated virus serotype 2 inverted
    522..1110    -  rep_origin     ori: high-copy-number ColE1/pMB1/pBR322/pUC origin of replication
   1281..2141    -  CDS            AmpR: β-lactamase; bla; confers resistance to ampicillin, carbenicillin, and related antibiotics
   2142..2246    -  promoter       AmpR promoter: bla
   2341..2376    +  CDS            rop (fragment): Rop protein, which maintains plasmids at low copy number; rop
   2478..2527    +  misc_feature   bom (fragment): basis of mobility region from pBR322
   2528..2983    -  rep_origin     f1 ori (sequence partly withheld): f1 bacteriophage origin of replication; arrow indicates direction of (+) strand synthesis
   3002..3053    +  misc_feature   bom (fragment): basis of mobility region from pBR322
   3058..3198    -  repeat_region  AAV2 ITR: inverted terminal repeat of adeno-associated virus serotype 2 inverted
   3238..3714    -  polyA_signal   hGH poly(A) signal: human growth hormone polyadenylation signal
   3746..4334    -  misc_feature   WPRE: woodchuck hepatitis virus posttranscriptional regulatory element
   4334..4358    -  misc_feature   MCS (fragment): pBluescript multiple cloning site
   4359..5657    -  CDS            FLPo: nuclear-targeted site-specific recombinase FLPo is a mouse codon-optimized fusion between the SV40 nuclear localization signal and a thermostable version of the Saccharomyces cerevisiae site-specific recombinase FLP. Recombination occurs at FRT sequences.
>Addgene plasmid #230578 | AiP1187 - pAAV-AiE2046m-minBG-FlpO-WPRE-HGHpA | addgene full sequence | sequence record 466207 | Addgene NGS Result
CGTGAGGAGAATGTGACATCAAGAACAACTCCTAGGGTTCTGACTCAGAGTACAGATAGAGACGTCCTTT
TGTAGATAGAAAAGGTTGAGTTTCACAAGTGAGCAGCAAGCCACGAGATCATGAGGAGATTGCACCTGGA
GTATTCAGAGGAAGCTTTAAAAATGCAAATGAAAATTTGGAGATCCGAATGAAGGTTACTCAGCTCATTT
GAATTGACCAGGTATATCAGTGTTTTCTTGTTGCTATAACAAGATAGCCTAGACTGGGTGGTTTAAGCAA
CAGAAATGTATTTTATTTCACAGTTCTGAGGGACAGACGCGTGCGGCCGCAGGAACCCCTAGTGATGGAG
TTGGCCACTCCCTCTCTGCGCGCTCGCTCGCTCACTGAGGCCGGGCGACCAAAGGTCGCCCGACGCCCGG
GCGGCCTCAGTGAGCGAGCGAGCGCGCAGCTGCCTGCAGGACATGTGAGCAAAAGGCCAGCAAAAGGCCA
GGAACCGTAAAAAGGCCGCGTTGCTGGCGTTTTTCCATAGGCTCCGCCCCCCTGACGAGCATCACAAAAA
TCGACGCTCAAGTCAGAGGTGGCGAAACCCGACAGGACTATAAAGATACCAGGCGTTTCCCCCTGGAAGC
TCCCTCGTGCGCTCTCCTGTTCCGACCCTGCCGCTTACCGGATACCTGTCCGCCTTTCTCCCTTCGGGAA
GCGTGGCGCTTTCTCATAGCTCACGCTGTAGGTATCTCAGTTCGGTGTAGGTCGTTCGCTCCAAGCTGGG
CTGTGTGCACGAACCCCCCGTTCAGCCCGACCGCTGCGCCTTATCCGGTAACTATCGTCTTGAGTCCAAC
CCGGTAAGACACGACTTATCGCCACTGGCAGCAGCCACTGGTAACAGGATTAGCAGAGCGAGGTATGTAG
GCGGTGCTACAGAGTTCTTGAAGTGGTGGCCTAACTACGGCTACACTAGAAGAACAGTATTTGGTATCTG
CGCTCTGCTGAAGCCAGTTACCTTCGGAAAAAGAGTTGGTAGCTCTTGATCCGGCAAACAAACCACCGCT
GGTAGCGGTGGTTTTTTTGTTTGCAAGCAGCAGATTACGCGCAGAAAAAAAGGATCTCAAGAAGATCCTT
TGATCTTTTCTACGGGGTCTGACGCTCAGTGGAACGAAAACTCACGTTAAGGGATTTTGGTCATGAGATT
ATCAAAAAGGATCTTCACCTAGATCCTTTTAAATTAAAAATGAAGTTTTAAATCAATCTAAAGTATATAT
GAGTAAACTTGGTCTGACAGTTACCAATGCTTAATCAGTGAGGCACCTATCTCAGCGATCTGTCTATTTC
GTTCATCCATAGTTGCCTGACTCCCCGTCGTGTAGATAACTACGATACGGGAGGGCTTACCATCTGGCCC
CAGTGCTGCAATGATACCGCGAGACCCACGCTCACCGGCTCCAGATTTATCAGCAATAAACCAGCCAGCC
GGAAGGGCCGAGCGCAGAAGTGGTCCTGCAACTTTATCCGCCTCCATCCAGTCTATTAATTGTTGCCGGG
AAGCTAGAGTAAGTAGTTCGCCAGTTAATAGTTTGCGCAACGTTGTTGCCATTGCTACAGGCATCGTGGT
GTCACGCTCGTCGTTTGGTATGGCTTCATTCAGCTCCGGTTCCCAACGATCAAGGCGAGTTACATGATCC
CCCATGTTGTGCAAAAAAGCGGTTAGCTCCTTCGGTCCTCCGATCGTTGTCAGAAGTAAGTTGGCCGCAG
TGTTATCACTCATGGTTATGGCAGCACTGCATAATTCTCTTACTGTCATGCCATCCGTAAGATGCTTTTC
TGTGACTGGTGAGTACTCAACCAAGTCATTCTGAGAATAGTGTATGCGGCGACCGAGTTGCTCTTGCCCG
GCGTCAATACGGGATAATACCGCGCCACATAGCAGAACTTTAAAAGTGCTCATCATTGGAAAACGTTCTT
CGGGGCGAAAACTCTCAAGGATCTTACCGCTGTTGAGATCCAGTTCGATGTAACCCACTCGTGCACCCAA
CTGATCTTCAGCATCTTTTACTTTCACCAGCGTTTCTGGGTGAGCAAAAACAGGAAGGCAAAATGCCGCA
AAAAAGGGAATAAGGGCGACACGGAAATGTTGAATACTCATACTCTTCCTTTTTCAATATTATTGAAGCA
TTTATCAGGGTTATTGTCTCATGAGCGGATACATATTTGAATGTATTTAGAAAAATAAACAAATAGGGGT
TCCGCGCACATTTCCCCGAAAAGTGCCACCTGACGTCTAAGAAACCATTATTATCATGACATTAACCTAT
AAAAATAGGCGTATCACGAGGCCCTTTCGTCTCGCGCGTTTCGGTGATGACGGTGAAAACCTCTGACACA
TGCAGCTCCCGGAGACGGTCACAGCTTGTCTGTAAGCGGATGCCGGGAGCAGACAAGCCCGTCAGGGCGC
GTCAGCGGGTGTTGGCGGGTGTCGGGGCTGGCTTAACTATGCGGCATCAGAGCAGATTGTACTGAGAGTG
CACCATAAAATTGTAAACGTTAATATTTTGTTAAAATTCGCGTTAAATTTTTGTTAAATCAGCTCATTTT
TTAACCAATAGACCGAAATCGGCAAAATCCCTTATAAATCAAAAGAATAGCCCGAGATAGAGT
[37 nt withheld, positions 2654-2690]
AAAGAACGTGGACTCCAACGTCAAAGG
[141 nt withheld, positions 2718-2858]
G
[46 nt withheld, positions 2860-2905]
A
[95 nt withheld, positions 2907-3001]
TATGCGGTGTGAAATACCGCACAGATGCGTAAGGAGAAAATACCGCATCAGGCGCCCCTGCAGGCAGCTG
CGCGCTCGCTCGCTCACTGAGGCCGCCCGGGCAAAGCCCGGGCGTCGGGCGACCTTTGGTCGCCCGGCCT
CAGTGAGCGAGCGAGCGCGCAGAGAGGGAGTGGCCAACTCCATCACTAGGGGTTCCTGCGGCCGCTCGGT
CCGCACGTGGTTACCTACAAAATCAGAAGGACAGGGAAGGGAGCAGTGGTTCACGCCTGTAATCCCAGCA
ATTTGGGAGGCCAAGGTGGGTAGATCACCTGAGATTAGGAGTTGGAGACCAGCCTGGCCAATATGGTGAA
ACCCCGTCTCTACCAAAAAAACAAAAATTAGCTGAGCCTGGTCATGCATGCCTGGAATCCCAACAACTCG
GGAGGCTGAGGCAGGAGAATCGCTTGAACCCAGGAGGCGGAGATTGCAGTGAGCCAAGATTGTGCCACTG
CACTCCAGCTTGGTTCCCAATAGACCCCGCAGGCCCTACAGGTTGTCTTCCCAACTTGCCCCTTGCTCCA
TACCACCCCCCTCCACCCCATAATATTATAGAAGGACACCTAGTCAGACAAAATGATGCAACTTAATTTT
ATTAGGACAAGGCTGGTGGGCACTGGAGTGGCAACTTCCAGGGCCAGGAGAGGCACTGGGGAGGGGTCAC
AGGGATGCCACCCGTAGATCTCTCGAGCAGCGCTCGGTATCGATGCGGGGAGGCGGCCCAAAGGGAGATC
CGACTCGTCTGAGGGCGAAGGCGAAGACGCGGAAGAGGCCGCAGAGCCGGCAGCAGGCCGCGGGAAGGAA
GGTCCGCTGGATTGAGGGCCGAAGGGACGTAGCAGAAGGACGTCCCGCGCAGAATCCAGGTGGCAACATA
GGCGAGCAGCCAAGGAAAGGACGATGATTTCCCCGACAACACCACGGAATTGTCAGTGCCCAACAGCCGA
GCCCCTGTCCAGCAGCGGGCAAGGCAGGCGGCGATGAGTTCCGCCGTGGCAATAGGGAGGGGGAAAGCGA
AAGTCCCGGAAAGGAGCTGACAGGTGGTGGCAATGCCCCAACCAGTGGGGGTTGCGTCAGCAAACACAGT
GCACACCACGCCACGTTGCCTGACAACGGGCCACAACTCCTCATAAAGAGACAGCAACCAGGATTTATAC
AAGGAGGAGAAAATGAAAGCCATACGGGAAGCAATAGCATGATACAAAGGCATTAAAGCAGCGTATCCAC
ATAGCGTAAAAGGAGCAACATAGTTAAGAATACCAGTCAATCTTTCACAAATTTTGTAATCCAGAGGTTG
ATTATCGATAAGCTTGATATCGAATTCTCAGATCCGCCTGTTGATGTAGCTGCTCAGGTAGTCCAGCACC
TCCTGGCTGATGATGCCGTTCCAGGCGGGGTATCTGATGCTGCCCTCGGCGCTGCCCTTCAGCTGCTCGA
TGTGCTGCCACTCCTCGATGGGGTTGGTCTCGTCCTTCAGGGCGATCATCTCCTTGCTGATGGGGTCGTA
GGCGTAGTACCTGGACACCAGGGCGAAGTAGTGGTCGGGGATGGCGGTGATCTGGTGGGTGTAGGTGGTC
CTGGCCACGGCGGAGGCCCTCTTGTCGCTCCAGTTGCCCACCACGTTTGTCAGCTCGGTCAGGCCCTTCA
TGCTCAGAAAGCTGGTCATCAGGTGCCTGCCGATGTGGCTCTTAGGGCCGTTCTTGATAGCGAAGATGGG
GTAGGGGGCGTTCTTCTTCAGGGCCTTGTTGTAGCTGCGCACCAGGTTGTCCTTCAGCAGCTGGTACTCC
TGCTTGTTGCTGCTGCTGTTGCCGGTCCTGTTCACTCTCTTCAGCACGGGCTCGCTGTTCCTCAGGAACT
CGTCCAGGTACACCAGGGGGTCGATCCTGCCTCTGGCGCTGAAAAAGTAGATGTGCCTGGACACGCTTGT
CTTGGTCTCGGTCACCAGGCACTGAATGATCACGCCCAGGTACTTGTTCTGCACCAGCTTGAAGCTCTTG
GGGTCCACGTTCTTGATGTCGCTGAACCTGCCGCAGTTGATGAATGTGGCCAGGAACAGGAACTGGTACA
GGGTCTTGGTCTTGGTGAACCTGCTGGTGTACTCGAAGCTGTTCAGGATCTTCTCGGTGATCTCCCAGAT
GCTCTCGCCCTCGGACAGCAGGGCCTTCAGCATCTTCTTGCTGTGGCTGTTGCCCTTGTCGGCCTCCTCG
CTGCTCTCGAACTGCAGCTGCAGGCTGGACACGATGTCGGTGATGTCGCTCTGGTGCTTCTGGCCGTTGT
AAGGGATGATGGTGAACTCCCAGGCGGGGATCAGCTTCTTCAGGCTGGCCTCCAGGATGGTGGCCTTCTG
GGTCTTGTACTTGAACTGCAGGCTCTTGTTCACGATGTCGAAGCTCAGGCTGTTGCTGATGATGGTGTTG
TAGCTCATGAAGGTGGCCCTCTTGATGGCGGTGCCGTTGTGGGTGATCATCCAGCACAGGTAGGTCAGCT
CGGCGGCACAGCTGGCGATCTTCTCGCCGCTGGGCCTCTCGAATCTCTCCACGAACTGCCGCACCAGCAC
CTTGGGGGGGGTCTTGCACAGGATGTCGAACTGGCTCATCACCTTCCTCTTCTTCTTAGGAGCCATGGTG
GCCACGCCAGAAGCAAATGTAAGCAATAGATGGCTCTGCCCTGACTTTTATGCCCAGCCCGAGCTCCTTA
AGCTAATTTCCTCTGCAGGCTGCATCCCTAGCCATGATTCCCAAAACTGAAGTGATGTCTGAGCATGGTG
CATTAATGATAGAAATGTGTTCCTCTGCAGCACTGAAAAATATGAAAGACAATGAAACAATGGGATGAGG
AGGGTTTAAAGTGGG
